>Addgene plasmid #14342 | pAG423GPD-EYFP-ccdB | depositor full sequence | sequence record 8005 | Author sequence
GACGAAAGGGCCTCGTGATACGCCTATTTTTATAGGTTAATGTCATGATAATAATGGTTTCTTAGATGAT
CCAATATCAAAGGAAATGATAGCATTGAAGGATGAGACTAATCCAATTGAGGAGTGGCAGCATATAGAAC
AGCTAAAGGGTAGTGCTGAAGGAAGCATACGATACCCCGCATGGAATGGGATAATATCACAGGAGGTACT
AGACTACCTTTCATCCTACATAAATAGACGCATATAAGTACGCATTTAAGCATAAACACGCACTATGCCG
TTCTTCTCATGTATATATATATACAGGCAACACGCAGATATAGGTGCGACGTGAACAGTGAGCTGTATGT
GCGCAGCTCGCGTTGCATTTTCGGAAGCGCTCGTTTTCGGAAACGCTTTGAAGTTCCTATTCCGAAGTTC
CTATTCTCTAGAAAGTATAGGAACTTCAGAGCGCTTTTGAAAACCAAAAGCGCTCTGAAGACGCACTTTC
AAAAAACCAAAAACGCACCGGACTGTAACGAGCTACTAAAATATTGCGAATACCGCTTCCACAAACATTG
CTCAAAAGTATCTCTTTGCTATATATCTCTGTGCTATATCCCTATATAACCTACCCATCCACCTTTCGCT
CCTTGAACTTGCATCTAAACTCGACCTCTACATTTTTTATGTTTATCTCTAGTATTACTCTTTAGACAAA
AAAATTGTAGTAAGAACTATTCATAGAGTGAATCGAAAACAATACGAAAATGTAAACATTTCCTATACGT
AGTATATAGAGACAAAATAGAAGAAACCGTTCATAATTTTCTGACCAATGAAGAATCATCAACGCTATCA
CTTTCTGTTCACAAAGTATGCGCAATCCACATCGGTATAGAATATAATCGGGGATGCCTTTATCTTGAAA
AAATGCACCCGCAGCTTCGCTAGTAATCAGTAAACGCGGGAAGTGGAGTCAGGCTTTTTTTATGGAAGAG
AAAATAGACACCAAAGTAGCCTTCTTCTAACCTTAACGGACCTACAGTGCAAAAAGTTATCAAGAGACTG
CATTATAGAGCGCACAAAGGAGAAAAAAAGTAATCTAAGATGCTTTGTTAGAAAAATAGCGCTCTCGGGA
TGCATTTTTGTAGAACAAAAAAGAAGTATAGATTCTTTGTTGGTAAAATAGCGCTCTCGCGTTGCATTTC
TGTTCTGTAAAAATGCAGCTCAGATTCTTTGTTTGAAAAATTAGCGCTCTCGCGTTGCATTTTTGTTTTA
CAAAAATGAAGCACAGATTCTTCGTTGGTAAAATAGCGCTTTCGCGTTGCATTTCTGTTCTGTAAAAATG
CAGCTCAGATTCTTTGTTTGAAAAATTAGCGCTCTCGCGTTGCATTTTTGTTCTACAAAATGAAGCACAG
ATGCTTCGTTCAGGTGGCACTTTTCGGGGAAATGTGCGCGGAACCCCTATTTGTTTATTTTTCTAAATAC
ATTCAAATATGTATCCGCTCATGAGACAATAACCCTGATAAATGCTTCAATAATATTGAAAAAGGAAGAG
TATGAGTATTCAACATTTCCGTGTCGCCCTTATTCCCTTTTTTGCGGCATTTTGCCTTCCTGTTTTTGCT
CACCCAGAAACGCTGGTGAAAGTAAAAGATGCTGAAGATCAGTTGGGTGCACGAGTGGGTTACATCGAAC
TGGATCTCAACAGCGGTAAGATCCTTGAGAGTTTTCGCCCCGAAGAACGTTTTCCAATGATGAGCACTTT
TAAAGTTCTGCTATGTGGCGCGGTATTATCCCGTATTGACGCCGGGCAAGAGCAACTCGGTCGCCGCATA
CACTATTCTCAGAATGACTTGGTTGAGTACTCACCAGTCACAGAAAAGCATCTTACGGATGGCATGACAG
TAAGAGAATTATGCAGTGCTGCCATAACCATGAGTGATAACACTGCGGCCAACTTACTTCTGACAACGAT
CGGAGGACCGAAGGAGCTAACCGCTTTTTTGCACAACATGGGGGATCATGTAACTCGCCTTGATCGTTGG
GAACCGGAGCTGAATGAAGCCATACCAAACGACGAGCGTGACACCACGATGCCTGTAGCAATGGCAACAA
CGTTGCGCAAACTATTAACTGGCGAACTACTTACTCTAGCTTCCCGGCAACAATTAATAGACTGGATGGA
GGCGGATAAAGTTGCAGGACCACTTCTGCGCTCGGCCCTTCCGGCTGGCTGGTTTATTGCTGATAAATCT
GGAGCCGGTGAGCGTGGGTCTCGCGGTATCATTGCAGCACTGGGGCCAGATGGTAAGCCCTCCCGTATCG
TAGTTATCTACACGACGGGGAGTCAGGCAACTATGGATGAACGAAATAGACAGATCGCTGAGATAGGTGC
CTCACTGATTAAGCATTGGTAACTGTCAGACCAAGTTTACTCATATATACTTTAGATTGATTTAAAACTT
CATTTTTAATTTAAAAGGATCTAGGTGAAGATCCTTTTTGATAATCTCATGACCAAAATCCCTTAACGTG
AGTTTTCGTTCCACTGAGCGTCAGACCCCGTAGAAAAGATCAAAGGATCTTCTTGAGATCCTTTTTTTCT
GCGCGTAATCTGCTGCTTGCAAACAAAAAAACCACCGCTACCAGCGGTGGTTTGTTTGCCGGATCAAGAG
CTACCAACTCTTTTTCCGAAGGTAACTGGCTTCAGCAGAGCGCAGATACCAAATACTGTCCTTCTAGTGT
AGCCGTAGTTAGGCCACCACTTCAAGAACTCTGTAGCACCGCCTACATACCTCGCTCTGCTAATCCTGTT
ACCAGTGGCTGCTGCCAGTGGCGATAAGTCGTGTCTTACCGGGTTGGACTCAAGACGATAGTTACCGGAT
AAGGCGCAGCGGTCGGGCTGAACGGGGGGTTCGTGCACACAGCCCAGCTTGGAGCGAACGACCTACACCG
AACTGAGATACCTACAGCGTGAGCTATGAGAAAGCGCCACGCTTCCCGAAGGGAGAAAGGCGGACAGGTA
TCCGGTAAGCGGCAGGGTCGGAACAGGAGAGCGCACGAGGGAGCTTCCAGGGGGAAACGCCTGGTATCTT
TATAGTCCTGTCGGGTTTCGCCACCTCTGACTTGAGCGTCGATTTTTGTGATGCTCGTCAGGGGGGCGGA
GCCTATGGAAAAACGCCAGCAACGCGGCCTTTTTACGGTTCCTGGCCTTTTGCTGGCCTTTTGCTCACAT
GTTCTTTCCTGCGTTATCCCCTGATTCTGTGGATAACCGTATTACCGCCTTTGAGTGAGCTGATACCGCT
CGCCGCAGCCGAACGACCGAGCGCAGCGAGTCAGTGAGCGAGGAAGCGGAAGAGCGCCCAATACGCAAAC
CGCCTCTCCCCGCGCGTTGGCCGATTCATTAATGCAGCTGGCACGACAGGTTTCCCGACTGGAAAGCGGG
CAGTGAGCGCAACGCAATTAATGTGAGTTACCTCACTCATTAGGCACCCCAGGCTTTACACTTTATGCTT
CCGGCTCCTATGTTGTGTGGAATTGTGAGCGGATAACAATTTCACACAGGAAACAGCTATGACCATGATT
ACGCCAAGCGCGCAATTAACCCTCACTAAAGGGAACAAAAGCTGGAGCTCTTCGAGTTTATCATTATCAA
TACTCGCCATTTCAAAGAATACGTAAATAATTAATAGTAGTGATTTTCCTAACTTTATTTAGTCAAAAAA
TTAGCCTTTTAATTCTGCTGTAACCCGTACATGCCCAAAATAGGGGGCGGGTTACACAGAATATATAACA
CCGAAGGTGCCTGGGTGAACAGGTTTATTCCTGGCATCCACTAAATATAATGGAGCCCGCTTTTTAAGCT
GGCATCCAGAAAAAAAAAGAATCCCAGCACCAAAATATTGTTTTCTTCACCAACCATCAGTTCATAGGTC
CATTCTCTTAGCGCAACTACAGAGAACAGGGGCACAAACAGGCAAAAAACGGGCACAACCTCAATGGAGT
GATGCAACCTGCCTGGAGTAAATGATGACACAAGGCAATTGACCCACGCATGTATCTATCTCATTTTCTT
ACACCTTCTATTACCTTCTGCTCTCTCTGATTTGGAAAAAGCTGAAAAAAAAGGTTGAAACCAGTTCCCT
GAAATTATTCCCCTACTTGACTAATAAGTATATAAAGACGGTAGGTATTGATTGTAATTCTGTAAATCTA
TTTCTTAAACTTCTTAAATTCTACTTTTATAGTTAGTCTTTTTTTTAGTTTTAAAACACCAGAACTTAGT
TTCGACGGATTCTAGAACTAGTGGATCCCCCGGGACAAAATGGTGAGCAAGGGCGAGGAGCTGTTCACCG
GGGTGGTGCCCATCCTGGTCGAGCTGGACGGCGACGTAAACGGCCACAAGTTCAGCGTGTCCGGCGAGGG
CGAGGGCGATGCCACCTACGGCAAGCTGACCCTGAAGTTCATCTGCACCACCGGCAAGCTGCCCGTGCCC
TGGCCCACCCTCGTGACCACCTTCGGCTACGGCCTGCAGTGCTTCGCCCGCTACCCCGACCACATGAAGC
AGCACGACTTCTTCAAGTCCGCCATGCCCGAAGGCTACGTCCAGGAGCGCACCATCTTCTTCAAGGACGA
CGGCAACTACAAGACCCGCGCCGAGGTGAAGTTCGAGGGCGACACCCTGGTGAACCGCATCGAGCTGAAG
GGCATCGACTTCAAGGAGGACGGCAACATCCTGGGGCACAAGCTGGAGTACAACTACAACAGCCACAACG
TCTATATCATGGCCGACAAGCAGAAGAACGGCATCAAGGTGAACTTCAAGATCCGCCACAACATCGAGGA
CGGCAGCGTGCAGCTCGCCGACCACTACCAGCAGAACACCCCCATCGGCGACGGCCCCGTGCTGCTGCCC
GACAACCACTACCTGAGCTACCAGTCCGCCCTGAGCAAAGACCCCAACGAGAAGCGCGATCACATGGTCC
TGCTGGAGTTCGTGACCGCCGCCGGGATCACTCTCGGCATGGACGAGCTGTACAAGGGTGGACCAGGTGG
TGGACATCAAACAAGTTTGTACAAAAAAGCTGAACGAGAAACGTAAAATGATATAAATATCAATATATTA
AATTAGATTTTGCATAAAAAACAGACTACATAATACTGTAAAACACAACATATCCAGTCACTATGGCGGC
CGCATTAGGCACCCCAGGCTTTACACTTTATGCTTCCGGCTCGTATAATGTGTGGATTTTGAGTTAGGAT
CCGTCGAGATTTTCAGGAGCTAAGGAAGCTAAAATGGAGAAAAAAATCACTGGATATACCACCGTTGATA
TATCCCAATGGCATCGTAAAGAACATTTTGAGGCATTTCAGTCAGTTGCTCAATGTACCTATAACCAGAC
CGTTCAGCTGGATATTACGGCCTTTTTAAAGACCGTAAAGAAAAATAAGCACAAGTTTTATCCGGCCTTT
ATTCACATTCTTGCCCGCCTGATGAATGCTCATCCGGAATTCCGTATGGCAATGAAAGACGGTGAGCTGG
TGATATGGGATAGTGTTCACCCTTGTTACACCGTTTTCCATGAGCAAACTGAAACGTTTTCATCGCTCTG
GAGTGAATACCACGACGATTTCCGGCAGTTTCTACACATATATTCGCAAGATGTGGCGTGTTACGGTGAA
AACCTGGCCTATTTCCCTAAAGGGTTTATTGAGAATATGTTTTTCGTCTCAGCCAATCCCTGGGTGAGTT
TCACCAGTTTTGATTTAAACGTGGCCAATATGGACAACTTCTTCGCCCCCGTTTTCACCATGGGCAAATA
TTATACGCAAGGCGACAAGGTGCTGATGCCGCTGGCGATTCAGGTTCATCATGCCGTCTGTGATGGCTTC
CATGTCGGCAGAATGCTTAATGAATTACAACAGTACTGCGATGAGTGGCAGGGCGGGGCGTAAACGCCGC
GTGGATCCGGCTTACTAAAAGCCAGATAACAGTATGCGTATTTGCGCGCTGATTTTTGCGGTATAAGAAT
ATATACTGATATGTATACCCGAAGTATGTCAAAAAGAGGTATGCTATGAAGCAGCGTATTACAGTGACAG
TTGACAGCGACAGCTATCAGTTGCTCAAGGCATATATGATGTCAATATCTCCGGTCTGGTAAGCACAACC
ATGCAGAATGAAGCCCGTCGTCTGCGTGCCGAACGCTGGAAAGCGGAAAATCAGGAAGGGATGGCTGAGG
TCGCCCGGTTTATTGAAATGAACGGCTCTTTTGCTGACGAGAACAGGGGCTGGTGAAATGCAGTTTAAGG
TTTACACCTATAAAAGAGAGAGCCGTTATCGTCTGTTTGTGGATGTACAGAGTGATATTATTGACACGCC
CGGGCGACGGATGGTGATCCCCCTGGCCAGTGCACGTCTGCTGTCAGATAAAGTCTCCCGTGAACTTTAC
CCGGTGGTGCATATCGGGGATGAAAGCTGGCGCATGATGACCACCGATATGGCCAGTGTGCCGGTCTCCG
TTATCGGGGAAGAAGTGGCTGATCTCAGCCACCGCGAAAATGACATCAAAAACGCCATTAACCTGATGTT
CTGGGGAATATAAATGTCAGGCTCCCTTATACACAGCCAGTCTGCAGGTCGACCATAGTGACTGGATATG
TTGTGTTTTACAGTATTATGTAGTCTGTTTTTTATGCAAAATCTAATTTAATATATTGATATTTATATCA
TTTTACGTTTCTCGTTCAGCTTTCTTGTACAAAGTGGTTCGATGTCATGTAATTAGTTATGTCACGCTTA
CATTCACGCCCTCCCCCCACATCCGCTCTAACCGAAAAGGAAGGAGTTAGACAACCTGAAGTCTAGGTCC
CTATTTATTTTTTTATAGTTATGTTAGTATTAAGAACGTTATTTATATTTCAAATTTTTCTTTTTTTTCT
GTACAGACGCGTGTACGCATGTAACATTATACTGAAAACCTTGCTTGAGAAGGTTTTGGGACGCTCGAAG
GCTTTAATTTGCGGCCGGTACCCAATTCGCCCTATAGTGAGTCGTATTACGCGCGCTCACTGGCCGTCGT
TTTACAACGTCGTGACTGGGAAAACCCTGGCGTTACCCAACTTAATCGCCTTGCAGCACATCCCCCTTTC
GCCAGCTGGCGTAATAGCGAAGAGGCCCGCACCGATCGCCCTTCCCAACAGTTGCGCAGCCTGAATGGCG
AATGGCGCG
[124 nt withheld, positions 7220-7343]
C
[91 nt withheld, positions 7345-7435]
A
[49 nt withheld, positions 7437-7485]
CCTTTGACGTTGGAGTCCACGTTCTTT
[37 nt withheld, positions 7513-7549]
ACCCTATCTCGGTCTATTCTTTTGATTTATAAGGGATTTTGCCGATTTCGGCCTATTGGTTAAAAAATGA
GCTGATTTAACAAAAATTTAACGCGAATTTTAACAAAATATTAACGTTTACAATTTCCTGATGCGGTATT
TTCTCCTTACGCATCTGTGCGGTATTTCACACCGCATAGATCCGTCGAGTTCAAGAGAAAAAAAAAGAAA
AAGCAAAAAGAAAAAAGGAAAGCGCGCCTCGTTCAGAATGACACGTATAGAATGATGCATTACCTTGTCA
TCTTCAGTATCATACTGTTCGTATACATACTTACTGACATTCATAGGTATACATATATACACATGTATAT
ATATCGTATGCTGCAGCTTTAAATAATCGGTGTCACTACATAAGAACACCTTTGGTGGAGGGAACATCGT
TGGTACCATTGGGCGAGGTGGCTTCTCTTATGGCAACCGCAAGAGCCTTGAACGCACTCTCACTACGGTG
ATGATCATTCTTGCCTCGCAGACAATCAACGTGGAGGGTAATTCTGCTAGCCTCTGCAAAGCTTTCAAGA
AAATGCGGGATCATCTCGCAAGAGAGATCTCCTACTTTCTCCCTTTGCAAACCAAGTTCGACAACTGCGT
ACGGCCTGTTCGAAAGATCTACCACCGCTCTGGAAAGTGCCTCATCCAAAGGCGCAAATCCTGATCCAAA
CCTTTTTACTCCACGCGCCAGTAGGGCCTCTTTAAAAGCTTGACCGAGAGCAATCCCGCAGTCTTCAGTG
GTGTGATGGTCGTCTATGTGTAAGTCACCAATGCACTCAACGATTAGCGACCAGCCGGAATGCTTGGCCA
GAGCATGTATCATATGGTCCAGAAACCCTATACCTGTGTGGACGTTAATCACTTGCGATTGTGTGGCCTG
TTCTGCTACTGCTTCTGCCTCTTTTTCTGGGAAGATCGAGTGCTCTATCGCTAGGGGACCACCCTTTAAA
GAGATCGCAATCTGAATCTTGGTTTCATTTGTAATACGCTTTACTAGGGCTTTCTGCTCTGTCATCTTTG
CCTTCGTTTATCTTGCCTGCTCATTTTTTAGTATATTCTTCGAAGAAATCACATTACTTTATATAATGTA
TAATTCATTATGTGATAATGCCAATCGCTAAGAAAAAAAAAGAGTCATCCGCTAGGGGAAAAAAAAAAAT
GAAAATCATTACCGAGGCATAAAAAAATATAGAGTGTACTAGAGGAGGCCAAGAGTAATAGAAAAAGAAA
ATTGCGGGAAAGGACTGTGTTATGACTTCCCTGACTAATGCCGTGTTCAAACGATACCTGGCAGTGACTC
CTAGCGCTCACCAAGCTCTTAAAACGGGAATTTATGGTGCACTCTCAGTACAATCTGCTCTGATGCCGCA
TAGTTAAGCCAGCCCCGACACCCGCCAACACCCGCTGACGCGCCCTGACGGGCTTGTCTGCTCCCGGCAT
CCGCTTACAGACAAGCTGTGACCGTCTCCGGGAGCTGCATGTGTCAGAGGTTTTCACCGTCATCACCGAA
ACGCGCGA
Features (pLannotate 1.2.2; 29 found; start..end, strand, type, name):
     68..1410    +  rep_origin     2μ ori: yeast 2μ plasmid origin of replication
   1437..1541    +  promoter       AmpR promoter: bla
   1542..2402    +  CDS            AmpR: β-lactamase; bla; confers resistance to ampicillin, carbenicillin, and related antibiotics
   2573..3161    +  rep_origin     ori: high-copy-number ColE1/pMB1/pBR322/pUC origin of replication
   3344..3436    +  CDS            lacI (fragment): lac repressor; lacI; The lac repressor binds to the lac operator to inhibit transcription in E. coli. This inhibition can be relieved by adding lactose or isopropyl-β-D-thiogalactopyranoside (IPTG).
   3449..3470    +  protein_bind   CAP binding site: CAP binding activates transcription in the presence of cAMP. E. coli catabolite activator protein
   3485..3515    +  promoter       lac promoter: promoter for the E. coli lac operon
   3523..3539    +  protein_bind   lac operator: The lac repressor binds to the lac operator to inhibit transcription in E. coli. This inhibition can be relieved by adding lactose or isopropyl-β-D-thiogalactopyranoside (IPTG). lac repressor encoded by lacI
   3584..3602    +  promoter       T3 promoter: promoter for bacteriophage T3 RNA polymerase
   3631..4275    +  promoter       GAP promoter: S. cerevisiae TDH3; promoter for glyceraldehyde-3-phosphate dehydrogenase
   4281..4304    +  misc_feature   MCS (fragment): pBluescript multiple cloning site
   4310..5026    +  CDS            EYFP: EYFP is a basic (constitutively fluorescent) green/yellow fluorescent protein published in 1996, derived from Aequorea victoria. It is reported to be a very rapidly-maturing weak dimer with high acid sensitivity.
   5051..5175    +  protein_bind   attR1: mutant version of attR; recombination site for the Gateway® LR reaction LR Clonase™
   5200..5230    +  promoter       lac UV5 promoter: E. coli lac promoter with an "up" mutation
   5254..5283    +  promoter       cat promoter (fragment): promoter of the E. coli cat gene encoding chloramphenicol acetyltransferase
   5284..5943    +  CDS            CmR: chloramphenicol acetyltransferase; cat; confers resistance to chloramphenicol
   6125..6283    +  CDS            ccdA (fragment): CCDA_ECO57 - Also known as H, letA. Experimental evidence at protein level: Swiss-Prot protein existence level 1. Antitoxin component of a type II toxin-antitoxin (TA) system which inhibits the post-segregational killing (PSK) of plasmid-free cells, also referred to as a plasmid addiction system. Binds to and blocks the activity of CcdB; will also remove bound CcdB protein from the CcdB-GyrA complex by forming a CcdA-CcdB complex, a process termed rejuvenation. Functions as a transcriptional corepressor for the ccdAB operon, repression also requires CcdB (By similarity). From Escherichia coli
   6288..6590    +  CDS            ccdB: CCDB_ECOLI - Also known as G, letB, letD. Experimental evidence at protein level: Swiss-Prot protein existence level 1. Toxic component of a type II toxin-antitoxin (TA) system, functioning in plasmid maintainence. Responsible for the post- segregational killing (PSK) of plasmid-free cells, also referred to as a plasmid addiction system. Half-life of over 2 hours. Cell killing by CcdB is accompanied by filamentation, defects in chromosome and plasmid segregation, defects in cell division, formation of anucleate cells, decreased DNA synthesis and plasmid loss. Interferes with the activity of DN
   6634..6758    -  protein_bind   attR2: mutant version of attR; recombination site for the Gateway® LR reaction LR Clonase™
   6765..7012    +  terminator     CYC1 terminator: S. cerevisiae CYC1; transcription terminator for CYC1
   7031..7049    -  promoter       T7 promoter: promoter for bacteriophage T7 RNA polymerase
   7057..7212    +  CDS            lacZα (fragment): LacZα fragment of β-galactosidase; lacZ fragment
   7220..7675    +  rep_origin     f1 ori (sequence partly withheld): f1 bacteriophage origin of replication; arrow indicates direction of (+) strand synthesis
   7676..7727    -  misc_feature   bom (fragment): basis of mobility region from pBR322
   7935..8594    -  CDS            HIS3: imidazoleglycerol-phosphate dehydratase, required for histidine biosynthesis; S. cerevisiae HIS3; yeast auxotrophic marker
   8595..8781    -  promoter       HIS3 promoter: S. cerevisiae HIS3
   8831..8911    +  CDS            MRM1 (fragment): MRM1_YEAST - Also known as PET56 From Saccharomyces cerevisiae (strain ATCC 204508 / S288c) (Baker's yeast).
   8912..8961    -  misc_feature   bom (fragment): basis of mobility region from pBR322
   9063..1       -  CDS            rop (fragment) (across the origin): Rop protein, which maintains plasmids at low copy number; rop
