>Addgene plasmid #14342 | pAG423GPD-EYFP-ccdB | addgene full sequence | sequence record 130051 | Addgene NGS Result
GACGAAAGGGCCTCGTGATACGCCTATTTTTATAGGTTAATGTCATGATAATAATGGTTTCTTAGTATGA
TCCAATATCAAAGGAAATGATAGCATTGAAGGATGAGACTAATCCAATTGAGGAGTGGCAGCATATAGAA
CAGCTAAAGGGTAGTGCTGAAGGAAGCATACGATACCCCGCATGGAATGGGATAATATCACAGGAGGTAC
TAGACTACCTTTCATCCTACATAAATAGACGCATATAAGTACGCATTTAAGCATAAACACGCACTATGCC
GTTCTTCTCATGTATATATATATACAGGCAACACGCAGATATAGGTGCGACGTGAACAGTGAGCTGTATG
TGCGCAGCTCGCGTTGCATTTTCGGAAGCGCTCGTTTTCGGAAACGCTTTGAAGTTCCTATTCCGAAGTT
CCTATTCTCTAGAAAGTATAGGAACTTCAGAGCGCTTTTGAAAACCAAAAGCGCTCTGAAGACGCACTTT
CAAAAAACCAAAAACGCACCGGACTGTAACGAGCTACTAAAATATTGCGAATACCGCTTCCACAAACATT
GCTCAAAAGTATCTCTTTGCTATATATCTCTGTGCTATATCCCTATATAACCTACCCATCCACCTTTCGC
TCCTTGAACTTGCATCTAAACTCGACCTCTACATTTTTTATGTTTATCTCTAGTATTACTCTTTAGACAA
AAAAATTGTAGTAAGAACTATTCATAGAGTGAATCGAAAACAATACGAAAATGTAAACATTTCCTATACG
TAGTATATAGAGACAAAATAGAAGAAACCGTTCATAATTTTCTGACCAATGAAGAATCATCAACGCTATC
ACTTTCTGTTCACAAAGTATGCGCAATCCACATCGGTATAGAATATAATCGGGGATGCCTTTATCTTGAA
AAAATGCACCCGCAGCTTCGCTAGTAATCAGTAAACGCGGGAAGTGGAGTCAGGCTTTTTTTATGGAAGA
GAAAATAGACACCAAAGTAGCCTTCTTCTAACCTTAACGGACCTACAGTGCAAAAAGTTATCAAGAGACT
GCATTATAGAGCGCACAAAGGAGAAAAAAAGTAATCTAAGATGCTTTGTTAGAAAAATAGCGCTCTCGGG
ATGCATTTTTGTAGAACAAAAAAGAAGTATAGATTCTTTGTTGGTAAAATAGCGCTCTCGCGTTGCATTT
CTGTTCTGTAAAAATGCAGCTCAGATTCTTTGTTTGAAAAATTAGCGCTCTCGCGTTGCATTTTTGTTTT
ACAAAAATGAAGCACAGATTCTTCGTTGGTAAAATAGCGCTTTCGCGTTGCATTTCTGTTCTGTAAAAAT
GCAGCTCAGATTCTTTGTTTGAAAAATTAGCGCTCTCGCGTTGCATTTTTGTTCTACAAAATGAAGCACA
GATGCTTCGTTCAGGTGGCACTTTTCGGGGAAATGTGCGCGGAACCCCTATTTGTTTATTTTTCTAAATA
CATTCAAATATGTATCCGCTCATGAGACAATAACCCTGATAAATGCTTCAATAATATTGAAAAAGGAAGA
GTATGAGTATTCAACATTTCCGTGTCGCCCTTATTCCCTTTTTTGCGGCATTTTGCCTTCCTGTTTTTGC
TCACCCAGAAACGCTGGTGAAAGTAAAAGATGCTGAAGATCAGTTGGGTGCACGAGTGGGTTACATCGAA
CTGGATCTCAACAGCGGTAAGATCCTTGAGAGTTTTCGCCCCGAAGAACGTTTTCCAATGATGAGCACTT
TTAAAGTTCTGCTATGTGGCGCGGTATTATCCCGTATTGACGCCGGGCAAGAGCAACTCGGTCGCCGCAT
ACACTATTCTCAGAATGACTTGGTTGAGTACTCACCAGTCACAGAAAAGCATCTTACGGATGGCATGACA
GTAAGAGAATTATGCAGTGCTGCCATAACCATGAGTGATAACACTGCGGCCAACTTACTTCTGACAACGA
TCGGAGGACCGAAGGAGCTAACCGCTTTTTTGCACAACATGGGGGATCATGTAACTCGCCTTGATCGTTG
GGAACCGGAGCTGAATGAAGCCATACCAAACGACGAGCGTGACACCACGATGCCTGTAGCAATGGCAACA
ACGTTGCGCAAACTATTAACTGGCGAACTACTTACTCTAGCTTCCCGGCAACAATTAATAGACTGGATGG
AGGCGGATAAAGTTGCAGGACCACTTCTGCGCTCGGCCCTTCCGGCTGGCTGGTTTATTGCTGATAAATC
TGGAGCCGGTGAGCGTGGGTCTCGCGGTATCATTGCAGCACTGGGGCCAGATGGTAAGCCCTCCCGTATC
GTAGTTATCTACACGACGGGGAGTCAGGCAACTATGGATGAACGAAATAGACAGATCGCTGAGATAGGTG
CCTCACTGATTAAGCATTGGTAACTGTCAGACCAAGTTTACTCATATATACTTTAGATTGATTTAAAACT
TCATTTTTAATTTAAAAGGATCTAGGTGAAGATCCTTTTTGATAATCTCATGACCAAAATCCCTTAACGT
GAGTTTTCGTTCCACTGAGCGTCAGACCCCGTAGAAAAGATCAAAGGATCTTCTTGAGATCCTTTTTTTC
TGCGCGTAATCTGCTGCTTGCAAACAAAAAAACCACCGCTACCAGCGGTGGTTTGTTTGCCGGATCAAGA
GCTACCAACTCTTTTTCCGAAGGTAACTGGCTTCAGCAGAGCGCAGATACCAAATACTGTTCTTCTAGTG
TAGCCGTAGTTAGGCCACCACTTCAAGAACTCTGTAGCACCGCCTACATACCTCGCTCTGCTAATCCTGT
TACCAGTGGCTGCTGCCAGTGGCGATAAGTCGTGTCTTACCGGGTTGGACTCAAGACGATAGTTACCGGA
TAAGGCGCAGCGGTCGGGCTGAACGGGGGGTTCGTGCACACAGCCCAGCTTGGAGCGAACGACCTACACC
GAACTGAGATACCTACAGCGTGAGCTATGAGAAAGCGCCACGCTTCCCGAAGGGAGAAAGGCGGACAGGT
ATCCGGTAAGCGGCAGGGTCGGAACAGGAGAGCGCACGAGGGAGCTTCCAGGGGGAAACGCCTGGTATCT
TTATAGTCCTGTCGGGTTTCGCCACCTCTGACTTGAGCGTCGATTTTTGTGATGCTCGTCAGGGGGGCGG
AGCCTATGGAAAAACGCCAGCAACGCGGCCTTTTTACGGTTCCTGGCCTTTTGCTGGCCTTTTGCTCACA
TGTTCTTTCCTGCGTTATCCCCTGATTCTGTGGATAACCGTATTACCGCCTTTGAGTGAGCTGATACCGC
TCGCCGCAGCCGAACGACCGAGCGCAGCGAGTCAGTGAGCGAGGAAGCGGAAGAGCGCCCAATACGCAAA
CCGCCTCTCCCCGCGCGTTGGCCGATTCATTAATGCAGCTGGCACGACAGGTTTCCCGACTGGAAAGCGG
GCAGTGAGCGCAACGCAATTAATGTGAGTTAGCTCACTCATTAGGCACCCCAGGCTTTACACTTTATGCT
TCCGGCTCGTATGTTGTGTGGAATTGTGAGCGGATAACAATTTCACACAGGAAACAGCTATGACCATGAT
TACGCCAAGCGCGCAATTAACCCTCACTAAAGGGAACAAAAGCTGGAGCTCAGTTTATCATTATCAATAC
TCGCCATTTCAAAGAATACGTAAATAATTAATAGTAGTGATTTTCCTAACTTTATTTAGTCAAAAAATTA
GCCTTTTAATTCTGCTGTAACCCGTACATGCCCAAAATAGGGGGCGGGTTACACAGAATATATAACATCG
TAGGTGTCTGGGTGAACAGTTTATTCCTGGCATCCACTAAATATAATGGAGCCCGCTTTTTAAGCTGGCA
TCCAGAAAAAAAAAGAATCCCAGCACCAAAATATTGTTTTCTTCACCAACCATCAGTTCATAGGTCCATT
CTCTTAGCGCAACTACAGAGAACAGGGGCACAAACAGGCAAAAAACGGGCACAACCTCAATGGAGTGATG
CAACCTGCCTGGAGTAAATGATGACACAAGGCAATTGACCCACGCATGTATCTATCTCATTTTCTTACAC
CTTCTATTACCTTCTGCTCTCTCTGATTTGGAAAAAGCTGAAAAAAAAGGTTGAAACCAGTTCCCTGAAA
TTATTCCCCTACTTGACTAATAAGTATATAAAGACGGTAGGTATTGATTGTAATTCTGTAAATCTATTTC
TTAAACTTCTTAAATTCTACTTTTATAGTTAGTCTTTTTTTTAGTTTTAAAACACCAGAACTTAGTTTCG
ACGGATTCTAGAACTAGTGGATCCCCCGGGACAAAATGGTGAGCAAGGGCGAGGAGCTGTTCACCGGGGT
GGTGCCCATCCTGGTCGAGCTGGACGGCGACGTAAACGGCCACAAGTTCAGCGTGTCCGGCGAGGGCGAG
GGCGATGCCACCTACGGCAAGCTGACCCTGAAGTTCATCTGCACCACCGGCAAGCTGCCCGTGCCCTGGC
CCACCCTCGTGACCACCTTCGGCTACGGCCTGCAGTGCTTCGCCCGCTACCCCGACCACATGAAGCAGCA
CGACTTCTTCAAGTCCGCCATGCCCGAAGGCTACGTCCAGGAGCGCACCATCTTCTTCAAGGACGACGGC
AACTACAAGACCCGCGCCGAGGTGAAGTTCGAGGGCGACACCCTGGTGAACCGCATCGAGCTGAAGGGCA
TCGACTTCAAGGAGGACGGCAACATCCTGGGGCACAAGCTGGAGTACAACTACAACAGCCACAACGTCTA
TATCATGGCCGACAAGCAGAAGAACGGCATCAAGGTGAACTTCAAGATCCGCCACAACATCGAGGACGGC
AGCGTGCAGCTCGCCGACCACTACCAGCAGAACACCCCCATCGGCGACGGCCCCGTGCTGCTGCCCGACA
ACCACTACCTGAGCTACCAGTCCGCCCTGAGCAAAGACCCCAACGAGAAGCGCGATCACATGGTCCTGCT
GGAGTTCGTGACCGCCGCCGGGATCACTCTCGGCATGGACGAGCTGTACAAGGGTGGACCAGGTGGTGGA
CATCAAACAAGTTTGTACAAAAAAGCTGAACGAGAAACGTAAAATGATATAAATATCAATATATTAAATT
AGATTTTGCATAAAAAACAGACTACATAATACTGTAAAACACAACATATCCAGTCACTATGGCGGCCGCA
TTAGGCACCCCAGGCTTTACACTTTATGCTTCCGGCTCGTATAATGTGTGGATTTTGAGTTAGGATCCGT
CGAGATTTTCAGGAGCTAAGGAAGCTAAAATGGAGAAAAAAATCACTGGATATACCACCGTTGATATATC
CCAATGGCATCGTAAAGAACATTTTGAGGCATTTCAGTCAGTTGCTCAATGTACCTATAACCAGACCGTT
CAGCTGGATATTACGGCCTTTTTAAAGACCGTAAAGAAAAATAAGCACAAGTTTTATCCGGCCTTTATTC
ACATTCTTGCCCGCCTGATGAATGCTCATCCGGAATTCCGTATGGCAATGAAAGACGGTGAGCTGGTGAT
ATGGGATAGTGTTCACCCTTGTTACACCGTTTTCCATGAGCAAACTGAAACGTTTTCATCGCTCTGGAGT
GAATACCACGACGATTTCCGGCAGTTTCTACACATATATTCGCAAGATGTGGCGTGTTACGGTGAAAACC
TGGCCTATTTCCCTAAAGGGTTTATTGAGAATATGTTTTTCGTCTCAGCCAATCCCTGGGTGAGTTTCAC
CAGTTTTGATTTAAACGTGGCCAATATGGACAACTTCTTCGCCCCCGTTTTCACCATGGGCAAATATTAT
ACGCAAGGCGACAAGGTGCTGATGCCGCTGGCGATTCAGGTTCATCATGCCGTTTGTGATGGCTTCCATG
TCGGCAGAATGCTTAATGAATTACAACAGTACTGCGATGAGTGGCAGGCGGGGCGTAATCTAGAGGATCC
GGCTTACTAAAAGCCAGATAACAGTATGCGTATTTGCGCGCTGATTTTTGCGGTATAAGAATATATACTG
ATATGTATACCCGAAGTATGTCAAAAAGAGGTATGCTATGAAGCAGCGTATTACAGTGACAGTTGACAGC
GACAGCTATCAGTTGCTCAAGGCATATATGATGTCAATATCTCCGGTCTGGTAAGCACAACCATGCAGAA
TGAAGCCCGTCGTCTGCGTGCCGAACGCTGGAAAGCGGAAAATCAGGAAGGGATGGCTGAGGTCGCCCGG
TTTATTGAAATGAACGGCTCTTTTGCTGACGAGAACAGGGGCTGGTGAAATGCAGTTTAAGGTTTACACC
TATAAAAGAGAGAGCCGTTATCGTCTGTTTGTGGATGTACAGAGTGATATTATTGACACGCCCGGGCGAC
GGATGGTGATCCCCCTGGCCAGTGCACGTCTGCTGTCAGATAAAGTCCCCCGTGAACTTTACCCGGTGGT
GCATATCGGGGATGAAAGCTGGCGCATGATGACCACCGATATGGCCAGTGTGCCGGTCTCCGTTATCGGG
GAAGAAGTGGCTGATCTCAGCCACCGCGAAAATGACATCAAAAACGCCATTAACCTGATGTTCTGGGGAA
TATAAATGTCAGGCTCCCTTATACACAGCCAGTCTGCAGGTCGACCATAGTGACTGGATATGTTGTGTTT
TACAGTATTATGTAGTCTGTTTTTTATGCAAAATCTAATTTAATATATTGATATTTATATCATTTTACGT
TTCTCGTTCAGCTTTCTTGTACAAAGTGGTTCGATGTCATGTAATTAGTTATGTCACGCTTACATTCACG
CCCTCCCCCCACATCCGCTCTAACCGAAAAGGAAGGAGTTAGACAACCTGAAGTCTAGGTCCCTATTTAT
TTTTTTATAGTTATGTTAGTATTAAGAACGTTATTTATATTTCAAATTTTTCTTTTTTTTCTGTACAGAC
GCGTGTACGCATGTAACATTATACTGAAAACCTTGCTTGAGAAGGTTTTGGGACGCTCGAAGGCTTTAAT
TTGCGGCCGGTACCCAATTCGCCCTATAGTGAGTCGTATTACGCGCGCTCACTGGCCGTCGTTTTACAAC
GTCGTGACTGGGAAAACCCTGGCGTTACCCAACTTAATCGCCTTGCAGCACATCCCCCTTTCGCCAGCTG
GCGTAATAGCGAAGAGGCCCGCACCGATCGCCCTTCCCAACAGTTGCGCAGCCTGAATGGCGAATGG
[124 nt withheld, positions 7208-7331]
C
[91 nt withheld, positions 7333-7423]
A
[49 nt withheld, positions 7425-7473]
CCTTTGACGTTGGAGTCCACGTTCTTT
[37 nt withheld, positions 7501-7537]
ACCCTATCTCGGTCTATTCTTTTGATTTATAAGGGATTTTGCCGATTTCGGCCTATTGGTTAAAAAATGA
GCTGATTTAACAAAAATTTAACGCGAATTTTAACAAAATATTAACGCTTACAATTTCCTGATGCGGTATT
TTCTCCTTACGCATCTGTGCGGTATTTCACACCGCATAGATCCGTCGAGTTCAAGAGAAAAAAAAAGAAA
AAGCAAAAAGAAAAAAGGAAAGCGCGCCTCGTTCAGAATGACACGTATAGAATGATGCATTACCTTGTCA
TCTTCAGTATCATACTGTTCGTATACATACTTACTGACATTCATAGGTATACATATATACACATGTATAT
ATATCGTATGCTGCAGCTTTAAATAATCGGTGTCACTACATAAGAACACCTTTGGTGGAGGGAACATCGT
TGGTACCATTGGGCGAGGTGGCTTCTCTTATGGCAACCGCAAGAGCCTTGAACGCACTCTCACTACGGTG
ATGATCATTCTTGCCTCGCAGACAATCAACGTGGAGGGTAATTCTGCTAGCCTCTGCAAAGCTTTCAAGA
AAATGCGGGATCATCTCGCAAGAGAGATCTCCTACTTTCTCCCTTTGCAAACCAAGTTCGACAACTGCGT
ACGGCCTGTTCGAAAGATCTACCACCGCTCTGGAAAGTGCCTCATCCAAAGGCGCAAATCCTGATCCAAA
CCTTTTTACTCCACGCACGGCCCCTAGGGCCTCTTTAAAAGCTTGACCGAGAGCAATCCCGCAGTCTTCA
GTGGTGTGATGGTCGTCTATGTGTAAGTCACCAATGCACTCAACGATTAGCGACCAGCCGGAATGCTTGG
CCAGAGCATGTATCATATGGTCCAGAAACCCTATACCTGTGTGGACGTTAATCACTTGCGATTGTGTGGC
CTGTTCTGCTACTGCTTCTGCCTCTTTTTCTGGGAAGATCGAGTGCTCTATCGCTAGGGGACCACCCTTT
AAAGAGATCGCAATCTGAATCTTGGTTTCATTTGTAATACGCTTTACTAGGGCTTTCTGCTCTGTCATCT
TTGCCTTCGTTTATCTTGCCTGCTCATTTTTTAGTATATTCTTCGAAGAAATCACATTACTTTATATAAT
GTATAATTCATTATGTGATAATGCCAATCGCTAAGAAAAAAAAAGAGTCATCCGCTAGGTGGAAAAAAAA
AAATGAAAATCATTACCGAGGCATAAAAAAATATAGAGTGTACTAGAGGAGGCCAAGAGTAATAGAAAAA
GAAAATTGCGGGAAAGGACTGTGTTATGACTTCCCTGACTAATGCCGTGTTCAAACGATACCTGGCAGTG
ACTCCTAGCGCTCACCAAGCTCTTAAAACGGGAATTTATGGTGCACTCTCAGTACAATCTGCTCTGATGC
CGCATAGTTAAGCCAGCCCCGACACCCGCCAACACCCGCTGACGCGCCCTGACGGGCTTGTCTGCTCCCG
GCATCCGCTTACAGACAAGCTGTGACCGTCTCCGGGAGCTGCATGTGTCAGAGGTTTTCACCGTCATCAC
CGAAACGCGCGA
Features (pLannotate 1.2.2; 29 found; start..end, strand, type, name):
     69..1411    +  rep_origin     2μ ori: yeast 2μ plasmid origin of replication
   1438..1542    +  promoter       AmpR promoter: bla
   1543..2403    +  CDS            AmpR: β-lactamase; bla; confers resistance to ampicillin, carbenicillin, and related antibiotics
   2574..3162    +  rep_origin     ori: high-copy-number ColE1/pMB1/pBR322/pUC origin of replication
   3345..3437    +  CDS            lacI (fragment): lac repressor; lacI; The lac repressor binds to the lac operator to inhibit transcription in E. coli. This inhibition can be relieved by adding lactose or isopropyl-β-D-thiogalactopyranoside (IPTG).
   3450..3471    +  protein_bind   CAP binding site: CAP binding activates transcription in the presence of cAMP. E. coli catabolite activator protein
   3486..3516    +  promoter       lac promoter: promoter for the E. coli lac operon
   3524..3540    +  protein_bind   lac operator: The lac repressor binds to the lac operator to inhibit transcription in E. coli. This inhibition can be relieved by adding lactose or isopropyl-β-D-thiogalactopyranoside (IPTG). lac repressor encoded by lacI
   3585..3603    +  promoter       T3 promoter: promoter for bacteriophage T3 RNA polymerase
   3628..4271    +  promoter       GAP promoter: S. cerevisiae TDH3; promoter for glyceraldehyde-3-phosphate dehydrogenase
   4277..4300    +  misc_feature   MCS (fragment): pBluescript multiple cloning site
   4306..5022    +  CDS            EYFP: EYFP is a basic (constitutively fluorescent) green/yellow fluorescent protein published in 1996, derived from Aequorea victoria. It is reported to be a very rapidly-maturing weak dimer with high acid sensitivity.
   5047..5171    +  protein_bind   attR1: mutant version of attR; recombination site for the Gateway® LR reaction LR Clonase™
   5196..5226    +  promoter       lac UV5 promoter: E. coli lac promoter with an "up" mutation
   5250..5279    +  promoter       cat promoter (fragment): promoter of the E. coli cat gene encoding chloramphenicol acetyltransferase
   5280..5960    +  CDS            CmR: chloramphenicol acetyltransferase confers resistance to chloramphenicol
   6117..6275    +  CDS            ccdA (fragment): CCDA_ECO57 - Also known as H, letA. Experimental evidence at protein level: Swiss-Prot protein existence level 1. Antitoxin component of a type II toxin-antitoxin (TA) system which inhibits the post-segregational killing (PSK) of plasmid-free cells, also referred to as a plasmid addiction system. Binds to and blocks the activity of CcdB; will also remove bound CcdB protein from the CcdB-GyrA complex by forming a CcdA-CcdB complex, a process termed rejuvenation. Functions as a transcriptional corepressor for the ccdAB operon, repression also requires CcdB (By similarity). From Escherichia coli
   6280..6585    +  CDS            ccdB: CcdB, a bacterial toxin that poisons DNA gyrase; ccdB; Plasmids containing the ccdB gene cannot be propagated in standard E. coli strains.
   6626..6750    -  protein_bind   attR2: mutant version of attR; recombination site for the Gateway® LR reaction LR Clonase™
   6757..7004    +  terminator     CYC1 terminator: S. cerevisiae CYC1; transcription terminator for CYC1
   7023..7041    -  promoter       T7 promoter: promoter for bacteriophage T7 RNA polymerase
   7049..7204    +  CDS            lacZα (fragment): LacZα fragment of β-galactosidase; lacZ fragment
   7208..7636    +  rep_origin     f1 ori (sequence partly withheld): f1 bacteriophage origin of replication; arrow indicates direction of (+) strand synthesis
   7664..7715    -  misc_feature   bom (fragment): basis of mobility region from pBR322
   7923..8585    -  CDS            HIS3: imidazoleglycerol-phosphate dehydratase, required for histidine biosynthesis; S. cerevisiae HIS3; yeast auxotrophic marker
   8586..8773    -  promoter       HIS3 promoter: S. cerevisiae HIS3
   8823..8903    +  CDS            MRM1 (fragment): MRM1_YEAST - Also known as PET56 From Saccharomyces cerevisiae (strain ATCC 204508 / S288c) (Baker's yeast).
   8904..8953    -  misc_feature   bom (fragment): basis of mobility region from pBR322
   9055..1       -  CDS            rop (fragment) (across the origin): Rop protein, which maintains plasmids at low copy number; rop
