[The description below was written by a language model from this plasmid's Addgene catalogue record and pLannotate feature annotations shown in this document.]
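Description:
pAG423GPD-EYFP-ccdB is an empty Gateway destination vector for protein expression in Saccharomyces cerevisiae, built on the pRS423 shuttle backbone. It carries the yeast 2μ origin, making it an episomal multicopy plasmid in yeast, and the HIS3 gene with its own promoter for selection by histidine prototrophy in his3 strains. For work in E. coli it has a high-copy ColE1/pUC-type origin, an ampicillin resistance gene and an f1 origin. Remnants of the pBluescript-derived cloning region (lac promoter/operator, lacZα fragment, T3 and T7 promoters) flank the expression cassette.

The cassette is driven by the strong constitutive GPD (TDH3, annotated as GAP) promoter and ends at the CYC1 terminator. Immediately downstream of the promoter lies the EYFP coding sequence, followed by a Gateway cassette bounded by attR1 and attR2 that contains a chloramphenicol resistance gene and the ccdB gyrase toxin gene. In an LR recombination with an entry clone, the attR-flanked cassette is replaced by the gene of interest, which is thereby placed downstream of EYFP to give an N-terminally EYFP-tagged fusion protein. Loss of ccdB provides counter-selection against unrecombined vector in standard E. coli strains. For the same reason, the empty vector must be maintained in a ccdB-tolerant strain, with chloramphenicol and ampicillin selection.

The plasmid belongs to a suite of yeast Gateway vectors designed for high-throughput genetic analysis, and this version suits constitutive high-level expression and fluorescence-based localisation or detection of tagged proteins. The two sequence records (sequencing-derived and depositor-supplied) differ by a few nucleotides in length but show the same feature organisation.
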