Addgene plasmid #14342: pAG423GPD-EYFP-ccdB
Purpose: (Empty Backbone)
Depositing lab: Susan Lindquist. Depositing organization: Whitehead Institute for Biomedical Research. Publication: A suite of Gateway cloning vectors for high-throughput genetic analysis in Saccharomyces cerevisiae. Alberti S, Gitler AD, Lindquist S. Yeast. 2007 Oct . 24(10):913-9. 10.1002/yea.1502 PubMed 17583893.
Backbone
  Vector backbone: pRS423
  Vector type: Yeast Expression ; Gateway Destination
  Selectable markers: HIS3
Growth in bacteria
  Bacterial resistance: Chloramphenicol and Ampicillin, 25 & 100 μg/mL
  Growth temperature: 37°C
  Growth strain: ccdB Survival
  Growth instructions: DB3.1, ccdB Survival
  Copy number: Unknown
Gene/Insert
  Gene/Insert name: None
  Tag / fusion protein: EYFP (N terminal on backbone)
  Cloning method: Gateway Cloning
  Sequencing primers: 5′ EGFP-C
Terms and licenses: Academic/Nonprofit Terms; Industry Terms: Not Available to Industry
Depositor comments: Type of plasmid: 2-micron. This plasmid contains the Gateway technology from Invitrogen; Invitrogen requires purchasing of Gateway Clonase for carrying out the Gateway recombinational cloning reaction http://www.invitrogen.com Please note that the full plasmid sequence is provided as a reference only, and may not match the exact sequence of the plasmid.
How to cite: pAG423GPD-EYFP-ccdB was a gift from Susan Lindquist (Addgene plasmid # 14342 ; http://n2t.net/addgene:14342 ; RRID:Addgene_14342)
