>Addgene plasmid #14342 | pAG423GPD-EYFP-ccdB | addgene partial sequence | sequence record 20916 | 14342 with pRS_marker
GTTTTAAGAGCTTGGTGAGCGCTAGGAGTCACTGCCAGGTATCGTTTGAACACGGCATTAGTCAGGGAAG
TCATAACACAGTCCTTTCCCGCAATTTTCTTTTTCTATTACTCTTGGCCTCCTCTAGTACACTCTATATT
TTTTTATGCCTCGGTAATGATTTTCATTTTTTTTTTTCCACCTAGCGGATGACTCTTTTTTTTTCTTAGC
GATTGGCATTATCACATAATGAATTATACATTATATAAAGTAATGTGATTTCTTCGAAGAATATACTAAA
AAATGAGCAGGCAAGATAAACGAAGGCAAAGATGACAGAGCAGAAAGCCCTAGTAAAGCGTATTACAAAT
GAAACCAAGATTCAGATTGCGATCTCTTTAAAGGGTGGTCCCCTAGCGATAGAGCACTCGATCTTCCCAG
AAAAAGAGGCAGAAGCAGTAGCAGAACAGGCCACACAATCGCAAGTGATTAACGTCCACACAGGTATAGG
GTTTCTGGACCATATGATACATGCTCTGGCCAAGCATTCCGGCTGGTCGCTAATCGTTGAGTGCATTGGT
GACTTACACATAGACGACCATCACACCACTGAAGACTGCGGGATTGCTCTCGGTCAAGCTTTT
