>Addgene plasmid #14342 | pAG423GPD-EYFP-ccdB | addgene partial sequence | sequence record 20917 | 14342 with EXFP-R
TAGCCTTCGGGCATGGCGGACTTGAAGAAGTCGTGCTGCTTCATGTGGTCGGGGTAGCGGGCGAAGCACT
GCAGGCCGTAGCCGAAGGTGGTCACGAGGGTGGGCCAGGGCACGGGCAGCTTGCCGGTGGTGCAGATGAA
CTTCAGGGTCAGCTTGCCGTAGGTGGCATCGCCCTCGCCCTCGCCGGACACGCTGAACTTGTGGCCGTTT
ACGTCGCCGTCCAGCTCGACCAGGATGGGCACCACCCCGGTGAACAGCTCCTCGCCCTTGCTCACCATTT
TGTCCCGGGGGATCCACTAGTTCTAGAATCCGTCGAAACTAAGTTCTGGTGTTTTAAAACTAAAAAAAAG
ACTAACTATAAAAGTAGAATTTAAGAAGTTTAAGAAATAGATTTACAGAATTACAATCAATACCTACCGT
CTTTATATACTTATTAGTCAAGTAGGGGAATAATTTCAGGGAACTGGTTTCAACCTTTTTTTTCAGCTTT
TTCCAAATCAGAGAGAGCAGAAGGTAATAGAAGGTGTAAGAAAATGAGATAGATACATGCGTGGGTCAAT
TGCCTTGTGTCATCATTTACTCCAGGCAGGTTGCATCACTCCATTGAGGTTGTGCCCGTTTTTTGCCTGT
TTGTGCCCCTGTTC
