>Addgene plasmid #14342 | pAG423GPD-EYFP-ccdB | addgene partial sequence | sequence record 130006 | pGEX3 5'-CCGGGAGCTGCATGTGTCAGAGG-3'
TGCTGAAGGAAGCATACGATACCCCGCATGGAATGGGATAATATCACAGGAGGTACTANACTACCTTTCA
TCCTACATAAATAGACGCATATAAGTACGCATTTAAGCNTAAACACGCACTATGCCGTTCTTCTCATGTA
TATATATATACAGGCNNCACGCAGATATAGGTGCGACGTGAACAGTGAGCTGTATGTGCGCAGCTCGCGT
TGCATTTTCGGAAGCGCTCGTTTTCGGAAACGCTTTGAAGTTCCTATTCCGAAGTTCCTATTCTCTAGAA
AGTATAGGAACTTCAGAGCGCTTTTGAAAACCAAAAGCGCTCTGAAGACGCACTTTCAAAAAACCAAAAA
CGCACCGGACTGTAACGAGCTACTAAAATATTGCGAATACCGCTTCCACAAACATTGCTCAAAAGTATCT
CTTTGCTATATATCTCTGTGCTATATCCCTATATAACCTACCCATCCACCTTTCGCTCCTTGAACTTGCA
TCTAAACTCGACCTCTACATTTTTTATGTTTATCTCTAGTATTACTCTTTAGACAAAAAAATTGTAGTAA
GAACTATTCATAGAGTGAATCGAAAACAATACGAAAATGTAAACATTTCCTATACGTAGTATATAGAGAC
AAAATAGAAGAAACCGTTCATAATTTTCTGACCAATGAAGAATCATCAACGCTATCACTTTCTGTT
